>Addgene plasmid #135019 | N-4-BE | depositor full sequence | sequence record 259451 | N-4-BE sequence 10268 bps
GAGGGCCTATTTCCCATGATTCCTTCATATTTGCATATACGATACAAGGCTGTTAGAGAGATAATTGGAA
TTAATTTGACTGTAAACACAAAGATATTAGTACAAAATACGTGACGTAGAAAGTAATAATTTCTTGGGTA
GTTTGCAGTTTTAAAATTATGTTTTAAAATGGACTATCATATGCTTACCGTAACTTGAAAGTATTTCGAT
TTCTTGGCTTTATATATCTTGTGGAAAGGACGAAACACCAATTGAACCGGTGCCTAGAGAAGGTGGCGCG
GGGTAAACTGGGAAAGTGATGTCGTGTACTGGCTCCGCCTTTTTCCCGAGGGTGGGGGAGAACCGTATAT
AAGTGCAGTAGTCGCCGTGAACGTTCTTTTTCGCAACGGGTTTGCCGCCAGAACACAGGTAAGTGCCGTG
TGTGGTTCCCGCGGGCCTGGCCTCTTTACGGGTTATGGCCCTTGCGTGCCTTGAATTACTTCCACCTGGC
TGCAGTACGTGATTCTTGATCCCGAGCTTCGGGTTGGAAGTGGGTGGGAGAGTTCGAGGCCTTGCGCTTA
AGGAGCCCCTTCGCCTCGTGCTTGAGTTGAGGCCTGGCCTGGGCGCTGGGGCCGCCGCGTGCGAATCTGG
TGGCACCTTCGCGCCTGTCTCGCTGCTTTCGATAAGTCTCTAGCCATTTAAAATTTTTGATGACCTGCTG
CGACGCTTTTTTTCTGGCAAGATAGTCTTGTAAATGCGGGCCAAGATCTGCACACTGGTATTTCGGTTTT
TGGGGCCGCGGGCGGCGACGGGGCCCGTGCGTCCCAGCGCACATGTTCGGCGAGGCGGGGCCTGCGAGCG
CGGCCACCGAGAATCGGACGGGGGTAGTCTCAAGCTGGCCGGCCTGCTCTGGTGCCTGGCCTCGCGCCGC
CGTGTATCGCCCCGCCCTGGGCGGCAAGGCTGGCCCGGTCGGCACCAGTTGCGTGAGCGGAAAGATGGCC
GCTTCCCGGCCCTGCTGCAGGGAGCTCAAAATGGAGGACGCGGCGCTCGGGAGAGCGGGCGGGTGAGTCA
CCCACACAAAGGAAAAGGGCCTTTCCGTCCTCAGCCGTCGCTTCATGTGACTCCACGGAGTACCGGGCGC
CGTCCAGGCACCTCGATTAGTTCTCGAGCTTTTGGAGTACGTCGTCTTTAGGTTGGGGGGAGGGGTTTTA
TGCGATGGAGTTTCCCCACACTGAGTGGGTGGAGACTGAAGTTAGGCCAGCTTGGCACTTGATGTAATTC
TCCTTGGAATTTGCCCTTTTTGAGTTTGGATCTTGGTTCATTCTCAAGCCTCAGACAGTGGTTCAAAGTT
TTTTTCTTCCATTTCAGGTGTCGTGAGGTGTCGTGAGCGCCATGGCCGGATCCGCCGGCGACGAGAACGT
GCGCGTGAGCGAGAAGCTGGACTTCAACACCTTCGAGTTCGAGTTCGAGAACCTGCACTACGCCGAGGGC
CGCGGCCGCACCTACGTGATCTTCGACGTGAAGCCCCAGAGCGAGGGCGGCCGCGGCAAGCGCCTGTGGG
GCTACGTGCGCAACAACCCCCTGGACGACCACGCCGAGGTGATCCTGATGAGCAAGATCAACGACCACCT
GGAAACCCACCAGGGCAACTACACCATGACCTGGTACATGAGCTGGAGCCCCTGCGGCAACTGCAGCAGC
GAGCTGGTGCCCTGGCTGAAGAACCTGGAGGAGCAGCAGCACACCCTGACCATGCACTTCAGCCGCATCT
ACGACAAGGACCGCGCCGTGGACCACCGCGGCCTGTGCGACCTGCAGCGCGTGGTGAGCAACTACTTCCA
GATGGGCGTGATGCGCAAGAAGGAGGTGAAGAAGTGCCTGGCCGAGTACGTGGAGGCCAGCGGCCGCACC
CTGCGCTGGCTGCGCACCACCACCAGCAACGCCGGCCGCCGCCGCCGCAAGCTGTATAGCATCCTGGTGC
GCTGCGCCGGCATGCGCGAGAGCGGCATGCCCCTGCACCTGTTCACCGCTAGACGATCCAGCGAGACTCC
CGGGACCTCAGAGTCCGCCACACCCCGATCCGACAAGAAGTACAGCATCGGCCTGGCCATCGGCACCAAC
TCTGTGGGCTGGGCCGTGATCACCGACGAGTACAAGGTGCCCAGCAAGAAATTCAAGGTGCTGGGCAACA
CCGACCGGCACAGCATCAAGAAGAACCTGATCGGAGCCCTGCTGTTCGACAGCGGCGAAACAGCCGAGGC
CACCCGGCTGAAGAGAACCGCCAGAAGAAGATACACCAGACGGAAGAACCGGATCTGCTATCTGCAAGAG
ATCTTCAGCAACGAGATGGCCAAGGTGGACGACAGCTTCTTCCACAGACTGGAAGAGTCCTTCCTGGTGG
AAGAGGATAAGAAGCACGAGCGGCACCCCATCTTCGGCAACATCGTGGACGAGGTGGCCTACCACGAGAA
GTACCCCACCATCTACCACCTGAGAAAGAAACTGGTGGACAGCACCGACAAGGCCGACCTGCGGCTGATC
TATCTGGCCCTGGCCCACATGATCAAGTTCCGGGGCCACTTCCTGATCGAGGGCGACCTGAACCCCGACA
ACAGCGACGTGGACAAGCTGTTCATCCAGCTGGTGCAGACCTACAACCAGCTGTTCGAGGAAAACCCCAT
CAACGCCAGCGGCGTGGACGCCAAGGCCATCCTGTCTGCCAGACTGAGCAAGAGCAGACGGCTGGAAAAT
CTGATCGCCCAGCTGCCCGGCGAGAAGAAGAATGGCCTGTTCGGCAACCTGATTGCCCTGAGCCTGGGCC
TGACCCCCAACTTCAAGAGCAACTTCGACCTGGCCGAGGATGCCAAACTGCAGCTGAGCAAGGACACCTA
CGACGACGACCTGGACAACCTGCTGGCCCAGATCGGCGACCAGTACGCCGACCTGTTTCTGGCCGCCAAG
AACCTGTCCGACGCCATCCTGCTGAGCGACATCCTGAGAGTGAACACCGAGATCACCAAGGCCCCCCTGA
GCGCCTCTATGATCAAGAGATACGACGAGCACCACCAGGACCTGACCCTGCTGAAAGCTCTCGTGCGGCA
GCAGCTGCCTGAGAAGTACAAAGAGATTTTCTTCGACCAGAGCAAGAACGGCTACGCCGGCTACATTGAC
GGCGGAGCCAGCCAGGAAGAGTTCTACAAGTTCATCAAGCCCATCCTGGAAAAGATGGACGGCACCGAGG
AACTGCTCGTGAAGCTGAACAGAGAGGACCTGCTGCGGAAGCAGCGGACCTTCGACAACGGCAGCATCCC
CCACCAGATCCACCTGGGAGAGCTGCACGCCATTCTGCGGCGGCAGGAAGATTTTTACCCATTCCTGAAG
GACAACCGGGAAAAGATCGAGAAGATCCTGACCTTCCGCATCCCCTACTACGTGGGCCCTCTGGCCAGGG
GAAACAGCAGATTCGCCTGGATGACCAGAAAGAGCGAGGAAACCATCACCCCCTGGAACTTCGAGGAAGT
GGTGGACAAGGGCGCTTCCGCCCAGAGCTTCATCGAGCGGATGACCAACTTCGATAAGAACCTGCCCAAC
GAGAAGGTGCTGCCCAAGCACAGCCTGCTGTACGAGTACTTCACCGTGTATAACGAGCTGACCAAAGTGA
AATACGTGACCGAGGGAATGAGAAAGCCCGCCTTCCTGAGCGGCGAGCAGAAAAAGGCCATCGTGGACCT
GCTGTTCAAGACCAACCGGAAAGTGACCGTGAAGCAGCTGAAAGAGGACTACTTCAAGAAAATCGAGTGC
TTCGACTCCGTGGAAATCTCCGGCGTGGAAGATCGGTTCAACGCCTCCCTGGGCACATACCACGATCTGC
TGAAAATTATCAAGGACAAGGACTTCCTGGACAATGAGGAAAACGAGGACATTCTGGAAGATATCGTGCT
GACCCTGACACTGTTTGAGGACAGAGAGATGATCGAGGAACGGCTGAAAACCTATGCCCACCTGTTCGAC
GACAAAGTGATGAAGCAGCTGAAGCGGCGGAGATACACCGGCTGGGGCAGGCTGAGCCGGAAGCTGATCA
ACGGCATCCGGGACAAGCAGTCCGGCAAGACAATCCTGGATTTCCTGAAGTCCGACGGCTTCGCCAACAG
AAACTTCATGCAGCTGATCCACGACGACAGCCTGACCTTTAAAGAGGACATCCAGAAAGCCCAGGTGTCC
GGCCAGGGCGATAGCCTGCACGAGCACATTGCCAATCTGGCCGGCAGCCCCGCCATTAAGAAGGGCATCC
TGCAGACAGTGAAGGTGGTGGACGAGCTCGTGAAAGTGATGGGCCGGCACAAGCCCGAGAACATCGTGAT
CGAAATGGCCAGAGAGAACCAGACCACCCAGAAGGGACAGAAGAACAGCCGCGAGAGAATGAAGCGGATC
GAAGAGGGCATCAAAGAGCTGGGCAGCCAGATCCTGAAAGAACACCCCGTGGAAAACACCCAGCTGCAGA
ACGAGAAGCTGTACCTGTACTACCTGCAGAATGGGCGGGATATGTACGTGGACCAGGAACTGGACATCAA
CCGGCTGTCCGACTACGATGTGGACCATATCGTGCCTCAGAGCTTTCTGAAGGACGACTCCATCGACAAC
AAGGTGCTGACCAGAAGCGACAAGAACCGGGGCAAGAGCGACAACGTGCCCTCCGAAGAGGTCGTGAAGA
AGATGAAGAACTACTGGCGGCAGCTGCTGAACGCCAAGCTGATTACCCAGAGAAAGTTCGACAATCTGAC
CAAGGCCGAGAGAGGCGGCCTGAGCGAACTGGATAAGGCCGGCTTCATCAAGAGACAGCTGGTGGAAACC
CGGCAGATCACAAAGCACGTGGCACAGATCCTGGACTCCCGGATGAACACTAAGTACGACGAGAATGACA
AGCTGATCCGGGAAGTGAAAGTGATCACCCTGAAGTCCAAGCTGGTGTCCGATTTCCGGAAGGATTTCCA
GTTTTACAAAGTGCGCGAGATCAACAACTACCACCACGCCCACGACGCCTACCTGAACGCCGTCGTGGGA
ACCGCCCTGATCAAAAAGTACCCTAAGCTGGAAAGCGAGTTCGTGTACGGCGACTACAAGGTGTACGACG
TGCGGAAGATGATCGCCAAGAGCGAGCAGGAAATCGGCAAGGCTACCGCCAAGTACTTCTTCTACAGCAA
CATCATGAACTTTTTCAAGACCGAGATTACCCTGGCCAACGGCGAGATCCGGAAGCGGCCTCTGATCGAG
ACAAACGGCGAAACCGGGGAGATCGTGTGGGATAAGGGCCGGGATTTTGCCACCGTGCGGAAAGTGCTGA
GCATGCCCCAAGTGAATATCGTGAAAAAGACCGAGGTGCAGACAGGCGGCTTCAGCAAAGAGTCTATCCT
GCCCAAGAGGAACAGCGATAAGCTGATCGCCAGAAAGAAGGACTGGGACCCTAAGAAGTACGGCGGCTTC
GACAGCCCCACCGTGGCCTATTCTGTGCTGGTGGTGGCCAAAGTGGAAAAGGGCAAGTCCAAGAAACTGA
AGAGTGTGAAAGAGCTGCTGGGGATCACCATCATGGAAAGAAGCAGCTTCGAGAAGAATCCCATCGACTT
TCTGGAAGCCAAGGGCTACAAAGAAGTGAAAAAGGACCTGATCATCAAGCTGCCTAAGTACTCCCTGTTC
GAGCTGGAAAACGGCCGGAAGAGAATGCTGGCCTCTGCCGGCGAACTGCAGAAGGGAAACGAACTGGCCC
TGCCCTCCAAATATGTGAACTTCCTGTACCTGGCCAGCCACTATGAGAAGCTGAAGGGCTCCCCCGAGGA
TAATGAGCAGAAACAGCTGTTTGTGGAACAGCACAAGCACTACCTGGACGAGATCATCGAGCAGATCAGC
GAGTTCTCCAAGAGAGTGATCCTGGCCGACGCTAATCTGGACAAAGTGCTGTCCGCCTACAACAAGCACC
GGGATAAGCCCATCAGAGAGCAGGCCGAGAATATCATCCACCTGTTTACCCTGACCAATCTGGGAGCCCC
TGCCGCCTTCAAGTACTTTGACACCACCATCGACCGGAAGAGGTACACCAGCACCAAAGAGGTGCTGGAC
GCCACCCTGATCCACCAGAGCATCACCGGCCTGTACGAGACACGGATCGACCTGTCTCAGCTGGGAGGCG
ACAAAAGGCCGGCGGCCACGAAAAAGGCCGGCCAGGCAAAAAAGAAAAAGGAATTCAYTAATCTGTCAGA
TATTATTGAAAAGGAAACCGGCAAGCAACTGGTTATCCAGGAATCCATCCTCATGCTCCCAGAGGAGGTG
GAAGAAGTCATTGGGAACAAGCCGGAAAGCGATATACTCGTGCACACCGCCTACGACGAGAGCACCGACG
AGAATGTCATGCTTCTGACTAGCGACGCCCCTGAATACAAGCCTTGGGCTCTGGTCATACAGGATAGCAA
CGGTGAGAACAAGATTAAGATGCTCTCTGGTGGTTCTCCCAAGAAGAAGAGGAAAGTCGCTAGCGGCAGT
GGAGAGGGCAGAGGAAGTCTGCTAACATGCGGTGACGTCGAGGAGAATCCTGGCCCAGTGAGCAAGGGCG
AGGAGCTGTTCACCGGGGTGGTGCCCATCCTGGTCGAGCTGGACGGCGACGTAAACGGCCACAAGTTCAG
CGTGTCCGGCGAGGGCGAGGGCGATGCCACCTACGGCAAGCTGACCCTGAAGTTCATCTGCACCACCGGC
AAGCTGCCCGTGCCCTGGCCCACCCTCGTGACCACCCTGACCTACGGCGTGCAGTGCTTCAGCCGCTACC
CCGACCACATGAAGCAGCACGACTTCTTCAAGTCCGCCATGCCCGAAGGCTACGTCCAGGAGCGCACCAT
CTTCTTCAAGGACGACGGCAACTACAAGACCCGCGCCGAGGTGAAGTTCGAGGGCGACACCCTGGTGAAC
CGCATCGAGCTGAAGGGCATCGACTTCAAGGAGGACGGCAACATCCTGGGGCACAAGCTGGAGTACAACT
ACAACAGCCACAACGTCTATATCATGGCCGACAAGCAGAAGAACGGCATCAAGGTGAACTTCAAGATCCG
CCACAACATCGAGGACGGCAGCGTGCAGCTCGCCGACCACTACCAGCAGAACACCCCCATCGGCGACGGC
CCCGTGCTGCTGCCCGACAACCACTACCTGAGCACCCAGTCCGCCCTGAGCAAAGACCCCAACGAGAAGC
GCGATCACATGGTCCTGCTGGAGTTCGTGACCGCCGCCGGGATCACTCTCGGCATGGACGAGCTGTACAA
GGAATTCTAACTAGAGCTCGCTGATCAGCCTCGACTGTGCCTTCTAGTTGCCAGCCATCTGTTGTTTGCC
CCTCCCCCGTGCCTTCCTTGACCCTGGAAGGTGCCACTCCCACTGTCCTTTCCTAATAAAATGAGGAAAT
TGCATCGCATTGTCTGAGTAGGTGTCATTCTATTCTGGGGGGTGGGGTGGGGCAGGACAGCAAGGGGGAG
GATTGGGAAGAGAATAGCAGGCATGCTGGGGAGCGGCCGCAGGAACCCCTAGTGATGGAGTTGGCCACTC
CCTCTCTGCGCGCTCGCTCGCTCACTGAGGCCGGGCGACCAAAGGTCGCCCGACGCCCGGGCTTTGCCCG
GGCGGCCTCAGTGAGCGAGCGAGCGCGCAGCTGCCTGCAGGGGCGCCTGATGCGGTATTTTCTCCTTACG
CATCTGTGCGGTATTTCACACCGCATA
[142 nt withheld, positions 7728-7869]
C
[141 nt withheld, positions 7871-8011]
CCTTTGACGTTGGAGTCCACGTTCTTT
[37 nt withheld, positions 8039-8075]
ACCCTATCTCGGGCTATTCTTTTGATTTATAAGGGATTTTGCCGATTTCGGCCTATTGGTTAAAAAATGA
GCTGATTTAACAAAAATTTAACGCGAATTTTAACAAAATATTAACGTTTACAATTTTATGGTGCACTCTC
AGTACAATCTGCTCTGATGCCGCATAGTTAAGCCAGCCCCGACACCCGCCAACACCCGCTGACGCGCCCT
GACGGGCTTGTCTGCTCCCGGCATCCGCTTACAGACAAGCTGTGACCGTCTCCGGGAGCTGCATGTGTCA
GAGGTTTTCACCGTCATCACCGAAACGCGCGAGACGAAAGGGCCTCGTGATACGCCTATTTTTATAGGTT
AATGTCATGATAATAATGGTTTCTTAGACGTCAGGTGGCACTTTTCGGGGAAATGTGCGCGGAACCCCTA
TTTGTTTATTTTTCTAAATACATTCAAATATGTATCCGCTCATGAGACAATAACCCTGATAAATGCTTCA
ATAATATTGAAAAAGGAAGAGTATGAGTATTCAACATTTCCGTGTCGCCCTTATTCCCTTTTTTGCGGCA
TTTTGCCTTCCTGTTTTTGCTCACCCAGAAACGCTGGTGAAAGTAAAAGATGCTGAAGATCAGTTGGGTG
CACGAGTGGGTTACATCGAACTGGATCTCAACAGCGGTAAGATCCTTGAGAGTTTTCGCCCCGAAGAACG
TTTTCCAATGATGAGCACTTTTAAAGTTCTGCTATGTGGCGCGGTATTATCCCGTATTGACGCCGGGCAA
GAGCAACTCGGTCGCCGCATACACTATTCTCAGAATGACTTGGTTGAGTACTCACCAGTCACAGAAAAGC
ATCTTACGGATGGCATGACAGTAAGAGAATTATGCAGTGCTGCCATAACCATGAGTGATAACACTGCGGC
CAACTTACTTCTGACAACGATCGGAGGACCGAAGGAGCTAACCGCTTTTTTGCACAACATGGGGGATCAT
GTAACTCGCCTTGATCGTTGGGAACCGGAGCTGAATGAAGCCATACCAAACGACGAGCGTGACACCACGA
TGCCTGTAGCAATGGCAACAACGTTGCGCAAACTATTAACTGGCGAACTACTTACTCTAGCTTCCCGGCA
ACAATTAATAGACTGGATGGAGGCGGATAAAGTTGCAGGACCACTTCTGCGCTCGGCCCTTCCGGCTGGC
TGGTTTATTGCTGATAAATCTGGAGCCGGTGAGCGTGGAAGCCGCGGTATCATTGCAGCACTGGGGCCAG
ATGGTAAGCCCTCCCGTATCGTAGTTATCTACACGACGGGGAGTCAGGCAACTATGGATGAACGAAATAG
ACAGATCGCTGAGATAGGTGCCTCACTGATTAAGCATTGGTAACTGTCAGACCAAGTTTACTCATATATA
CTTTAGATTGATTTAAAACTTCATTTTTAATTTAAAAGGATCTAGGTGAAGATCCTTTTTGATAATCTCA
TGACCAAAATCCCTTAACGTGAGTTTTCGTTCCACTGAGCGTCAGACCCCGTAGAAAAGATCAAAGGATC
TTCTTGAGATCCTTTTTTTCTGCGCGTAATCTGCTGCTTGCAAACAAAAAAACCACCGCTACCAGCGGTG
GTTTGTTTGCCGGATCAAGAGCTACCAACTCTTTTTCCGAAGGTAACTGGCTTCAGCAGAGCGCAGATAC
CAAATACTGTCCTTCTAGTGTAGCCGTAGTTAGGCCACCACTTCAAGAACTCTGTAGCACCGCCTACATA
CCTCGCTCTGCTAATCCTGTTACCAGTGGCTGCTGCCAGTGGCGATAAGTCGTGTCTTACCGGGTTGGAC
TCAAGACGATAGTTACCGGATAAGGCGCAGCGGTCGGGCTGAACGGGGGGTTCGTGCACACAGCCCAGCT
TGGAGCGAACGACCTACACCGAACTGAGATACCTACAGCGTGAGCTATGAGAAAGCGCCACGCTTCCCGA
AGGGAGAAAGGCGGACAGGTATCCGGTAAGCGGCAGGGTCGGAACAGGAGAGCGCACGAGGGAGCTTCCA
GGGGGAAACGCCTGGTATCTTTATAGTCCTGTCGGGTTTCGCCACCTCTGACTTGAGCGTCGATTTTTGT
GATGCTCGTCAGGGGGGCGGAGCCTATGGAAAAACGCCAGCAACGCGGCCTTTTTACGGTTCCTGGCCTT
TTGCTGGCCTTTTGCTCACATGT
Features (pLannotate 1.2.2; 18 found; start..end, strand, type, name):
      1..241     +  promoter       U6 promoter: RNA polymerase III promoter for human U6 snRNA
    249..408     +  promoter       EF-1α core promoter (fragment): core promoter for human elongation factor EF-1α
    409..1347    +  intron         EF-1α intron A: intron upstream of the start codon of human EF-1α
   2019..2055    +  CDS            ABE(7.10) (fragment): adenine base editor comprising wild-type E. coli TadA fused to the evolved TadA*(7.10) mutant (Gaudelli et al., 2017)
   2062..3777    +  CDS            Cas9(N): N-terminal portion of Streptococcus pyogenes Cas9 (Zetsche et al., 2015)
   3664..6162    +  CDS            Cas9(C): C-terminal portion of Streptococcus pyogenes Cas9 (Zetsche et al., 2015)
   6163..6210    +  CDS            nucleoplasmin NLS: bipartite nuclear localization signal from nucleoplasmin
   6220..6465    +  CDS            UGI: UNGI_BPPB2 - Experimental evidence at protein level: Swiss-Prot protein existence level 1. This protein binds specifically and reversibly to the host uracil-DNA glycosylase, preventing removal of uracil residues from PBS2 DNA by the host uracil-excision repair system. From Bacillus phage PBS2 (Bacteriophage PBS2).
   6568..7281    +  CDS            EGFP: EGFP is a basic (constitutively fluorescent) green fluorescent protein published in 1996, derived from Aequorea victoria. It is reported to be a rapidly-maturing weak dimer with moderate acid sensitivity.
   7315..7426    +  polyA_signal   bGH poly(A) signal: bovine growth hormone polyadenylation signal
   7531..7671    +  repeat_region  AAV2 ITR: inverted terminal repeat of adeno-associated virus serotype 2 inverted
   7676..7727    -  misc_feature   bom (fragment): basis of mobility region from pBR322
   7746..8126    +  rep_origin     M13 ori (sequence partly withheld): M13 bacteriophage origin of replication; arrow indicates direction of (+) strand synthesis
   8202..8251    -  misc_feature   bom (fragment): basis of mobility region from pBR322
   8353..8388    -  CDS            rop (fragment): Rop protein, which maintains plasmids at low copy number; rop
   8483..8587    +  promoter       AmpR promoter: bla
   8588..9448    +  CDS            AmpR: β-lactamase; bla; confers resistance to ampicillin, carbenicillin, and related antibiotics
   9619..10207   +  rep_origin     ori: high-copy-number ColE1/pMB1/pBR322/pUC origin of replication
