>Addgene plasmid #135019 | N-4-BE | addgene full sequence | sequence record 271790 | Addgene NGS Result
GAAACACCAATTGAACCGGTGCCTAGAGAAGGTGGCGCGGGGTAAACTGGGAAAGTGATGTCGTGTACTG
GCTCCGCCTTTTTCCCGAGGGTGGGGGAGAACCGTATATAAGTGCAGTAGTCGCCGTGAACGTTCTTTTT
CGCAACGGGTTTGCCGCCAGAACACAGGTAAGTGCCGTGTGTGGTTCCCGCGGGCCTGGCCTCTTTACGG
GTTATGGCCCTTGCGTGCCTTGAATTACTTCCACTGGCTGCAGTACGTGATTCTTGATCCCGAGCTTCGG
GTTGGAAGTGGGTGGGAGAGTTCGAGGCCTTGCGCTTAAGGAGCCCCTTCGCCTCGTGCTTGAGTTGAGG
CCTGGCCTGGGCGCTGGGGCCGCCGCGTGCGAATCTGGTGGCACCTTCGCGCCTGTCTCGCTGCTTTCGA
TAAGTCTCTAGCCATTTAAAATTTTTGATGACCTGCTGCGACGCTTTTTTTCTGGCAAGATAGTCTTGTA
AATGCGGGCCAAGATCTGCACACTGGTATTTCGGTTTTTGGGGCCGCGGGCGGCGACGGGGCCCGTGCGT
CCCAGCGCACATGTTCGGCGAGGCGGGGCCTGCGAGCGCGGCCACCGAGAATCGGACGGGGGTAGTCTCA
AGCTGGCCGGCCTGCTCTGGTGCCTGGCCTCGCGCCGCCGTGTATCGCCCCGCCCTGGGCGGCAAGGCTG
GCCCGGTCGGCACCAGTTGCGTGAGCGGAAAGATGGCCGCTTCCCGGCCCTGCTGCAGGGAGCTCAAAAT
GGAGGACGCGGCGCTCGGGAGAGCGGGCGGGTGAGTCACCCACACAAAGGAAAAGGGCCTTTCCGTCCTC
AGCCGTCGCTTCATGTGACTCCACGGAGTACCGGGCGCCGTCCAGGCACCTCGATTAGTTCTCGAGCTTT
TGGAGTACGTCGTCTTTAGGTTGGGGGGAGGGGTTTTATGCGATGGAGTTTCCCCACACTGAGTGGGTGG
AGACTGAAGTTAGGCCAGCTTGGCACTTGATGTAATTCTCCTTGGAATTTGCCCTTTTTGAGTTTGGATC
TTGGTTCATTCTCAAGCCTCAGACAGTGGTTCAAAGTTTTTTTCTTCCATTTCAGGTGTCGTGAGGTGTC
GTGAGCGCCATGGCCGGATCCGCCGGCGACGAGAACGTGCGCGTGAGCGAGAAGCTGGACTTCAACACCT
TCGAGTTCGAGTTCGAGAACCTGCACTACGCCGAGGGCCGCGGCCGCACCTACGTGATCTTCGACGTGAA
GCCCCAGAGCGAGGGCGGCCGCGGCAAGCGCCTGTGGGGCTACGTGCGCAACAACCCCCTGGACGACCAC
GCCGAGGTGATCCTGATGAGCAAGATCAACGACCACCTGGAGACACACCAGGGCAACTACACCATGACCT
GGTACATGAGCTGGAGCCCCTGCGGCAACTGCAGCAGCGAGCTGGTGCCCTGGCTGAAGAACCTGGAGGA
GCAGCAGCACACCCTGACCATGCACTTCAGCCGCATCTACGACAAGGACCGCGCCGTGGACCACCGCGGC
CTGTGCGACCTGCAGCGCGTGGTGAGCAACTACTTCCAGATGGGCGTGATGCGCAAGAAGGAGGTGAAGA
AGTGCCTGGCCGAGTACGTGGAGGCCAGCGGCCGCACCCTGCGCTGGCTGCGCACCACCACCAGCAACGC
CGGCCGCCGCCGCCGCAAGCTGTATAGCATCCTGGTGCGCTGCGCCGGCATGCGCGAGAGCGGCATGCCC
CTGCACCTGTTCACCGCTAGACGATCCAGCGAGACTCCCGGGACCTCAGAGTCCGCCACACCCCGATCCG
ACAAGAAGTACAGCATCGGCCTGGCCATCGGCACCAACTCTGTGGGCTGGGCCGTGATCACCGACGAGTA
CAAGGTGCCCAGCAAGAAATTCAAGGTGCTGGGCAACACCGACCGGCACAGCATCAAGAAGAACCTGATC
GGAGCCCTGCTGTTCGACAGCGGCGAAACAGCCGAGGCCACCCGGCTGAAGAGAACCGCCAGAAGAAGAT
ACACCAGACGGAAGAACCGGATCTGCTATCTGCAAGAGATCTTCAGCAACGAGATGGCCAAGGTGGACGA
CAGCTTCTTCCACAGACTGGAAGAGTCCTTCCTGGTGGAAGAGGATAAGAAGCACGAGCGGCACCCCATC
TTCGGCAACATCGTGGACGAGGTGGCCTACCACGAGAAGTACCCCACCATCTACCACCTGAGAAAGAAAC
TGGTGGACAGCACCGACAAGGCCGACCTGCGGCTGATCTATCTGGCCCTGGCCCACATGATCAAGTTCCG
GGGCCACTTCCTGATCGAGGGCGACCTGAACCCCGACAACAGCGACGTGGACAAGCTGTTCATCCAGCTG
GTGCAGACCTACAACCAGCTGTTCGAGGAAAACCCCATCAACGCCAGCGGCGTGGACGCCAAGGCCATCC
TGTCTGCCAGACTGAGCAAGAGCAGACGGCTGGAAAATCTGATCGCCCAGCTGCCCGGCGAGAAGAAGAA
TGGCCTGTTCGGCAACCTGATTGCCCTGAGCCTGGGCCTGACCCCCAACTTCAAGAGCAACTTCGACCTG
GCCGAGGATGCCAAACTGCAGCTGAGCAAGGACACCTACGACGACGACCTGGACAACCTGCTGGCCCAGA
TCGGCGACCAGTACGCCGACCTGTTTCTGGCCGCCAAGAACCTGTCCGACGCCATCCTGCTGAGCGACAT
CCTGAGAGTGAACACCGAGATCACCAAGGCCCCCCTGAGCGCCTCTATGATCAAGAGATACGACGAGCAC
CACCAGGACCTGACCCTGCTGAAAGCTCTCGTGCGGCAGCAGCTGCCTGAGAAGTACAAAGAGATTTTCT
TCGACCAGAGCAAGAACGGCTACGCCGGCTACATTGACGGCGGAGCCAGCCAGGAAGAGTTCTACAAGTT
CATCAAGCCCATCCTGGAAAAGATGGACGGCACCGAGGAACTGCTCGTGAAGCTGAACAGAGAGGACCTG
CTGCGGAAGCAGCGGACCTTCGACAACGGCAGCATCCCCCACCAGATCCACCTGGGAGAGCTGCACGCCA
TTCTGCGGCGGCAGGAAGATTTTTACCCATTCCTGAAGGACAACCGGGAAAAGATCGAGAAGATCCTGAC
CTTCCGCATCCCCTACTACGTGGGCCCTCTGGCCAGGGGAAACAGCAGATTCGCCTGGATGACCAGAAAG
AGCGAGGAAACCATCACCCCCTGGAACTTCGAGGAAGTGGTGGACAAGGGCGCTTCCGCCCAGAGCTTCA
TCGAGCGGATGACCAACTTCGATAAGAACCTGCCCAACGAGAAGGTGCTGCCCAAGCACAGCCTGCTGTA
CGAGTACTTCACCGTGTATAACGAGCTGACCAAAGTGAAATACGTGACCGAGGGAATGAGAAAGCCCGCC
TTCCTGAGCGGCGAGCAGAAAAAGGCCATCGTGGACCTGCTGTTCAAGACCAACCGGAAAGTGACCGTGA
AGCAGCTGAAAGAGGACTACTTCAAGAAAATCGAGTGCTTCGACTCCGTGGAAATCTCCGGCGTGGAAGA
TCGGTTCAACGCCTCCCTGGGCACATACCACGATCTGCTGAAAATTATCAAGGACAAGGACTTCCTGGAC
AATGAGGAAAACGAGGACATTCTGGAAGATATCGTGCTGACCCTGACACTGTTTGAGGACAGAGAGATGA
TCGAGGAACGGCTGAAAACCTATGCCCACCTGTTCGACGACAAAGTGATGAAGCAGCTGAAGCGGCGGAG
ATACACCGGCTGGGGCAGGCTGAGCCGGAAGCTGATCAACGGCATCCGGGACAAGCAGTCCGGCAAGACA
ATCCTGGATTTCCTGAAGTCCGACGGCTTCGCCAACAGAAACTTCATGCAGCTGATCCACGACGACAGCC
TGACCTTTAAAGAGGACATCCAGAAAGCCCAGGTGTCCGGCCAGGGCGATAGCCTGCACGAGCACATTGC
CAATCTGGCCGGCAGCCCCGCCATTAAGAAGGGCATCCTGCAGACAGTGAAGGTGGTGGACGAGCTCGTG
AAAGTGATGGGCCGGCACAAGCCCGAGAACATCGTGATCGAAATGGCCAGAGAGAACCAGACCACCCAGA
AGGGACAGAAGAACAGCCGCGAGAGAATGAAGCGGATCGAAGAGGGCATCAAAGAGCTGGGCAGCCAGAT
CCTGAAAGAACACCCCGTGGAAAACACCCAGCTGCAGAACGAGAAGCTGTACCTGTACTACCTGCAGAAT
GGGCGGGATATGTACGTGGACCAGGAACTGGACATCAACCGGCTGTCCGACTACGATGTGGACCATATCG
TGCCTCAGAGCTTTCTGAAGGACGACTCCATCGACAACAAGGTGCTGACCAGAAGCGACAAGAACCGGGG
CAAGAGCGACAACGTGCCCTCCGAAGAGGTCGTGAAGAAGATGAAGAACTACTGGCGGCAGCTGCTGAAC
GCCAAGCTGATTACCCAGAGAAAGTTCGACAATCTGACCAAGGCCGAGAGAGGCGGCCTGAGCGAACTGG
ATAAGGCCGGCTTCATCAAGAGACAGCTGGTGGAAACCCGGCAGATCACAAAGCACGTGGCACAGATCCT
GGACTCCCGGATGAACACTAAGTACGACGAGAATGACAAGCTGATCCGGGAAGTGAAAGTGATCACCCTG
AAGTCCAAGCTGGTGTCCGATTTCCGGAAGGATTTCCAGTTTTACAAAGTGCGCGAGATCAACAACTACC
ACCACGCCCACGACGCCTACCTGAACGCCGTCGTGGGAACCGCCCTGATCAAAAAGTACCCTAAGCTGGA
AAGCGAGTTCGTGTACGGCGACTACAAGGTGTACGACGTGCGGAAGATGATCGCCAAGAGCGAGCAGGAA
ATCGGCAAGGCTACCGCCAAGTACTTCTTCTACAGCAACATCATGAACTTTTTCAAGACCGAGATTACCC
TGGCCAACGGCGAGATCCGGAAGCGGCCTCTGATCGAGACAAACGGCGAAACCGGGGAGATCGTGTGGGA
TAAGGGCCGGGATTTTGCCACCGTGCGGAAAGTGCTGAGCATGCCCCAAGTGAATATCGTGAAAAAGACC
GAGGTGCAGACAGGCGGCTTCAGCAAAGAGTCTATCCTGCCCAAGAGGAACAGCGATAAGCTGATCGCCA
GAAAGAAGGACTGGGACCCTAAGAAGTACGGCGGCTTCGACAGCCCCACCGTGGCCTATTCTGTGCTGGT
GGTGGCCAAAGTGGAAAAGGGCAAGTCCAAGAAACTGAAGAGTGTGAAAGAGCTGCTGGGGATCACCATC
ATGGAAAGAAGCAGCTTCGAGAAGAATCCCATCGACTTTCTGGAAGCCAAGGGCTACAAAGAAGTGAAAA
AGGACCTGATCATCAAGCTGCCTAAGTACTCCCTGTTCGAGCTGGAAAACGGCCGGAAGAGAATGCTGGC
CTCTGCCGGCGAACTGCAGAAGGGAAACGAACTGGCCCTGCCCTCCAAATATGTGAACTTCCTGTACCTG
GCCAGCCACTATGAGAAGCTGAAGGGCTCCCCCGAGGATAATGAGCAGAAACAGCTGTTTGTGGAACAGC
ACAAGCACTACCTGGACGAGATCATCGAGCAGATCAGCGAGTTCTCCAAGAGAGTGATCCTGGCCGACGC
TAATCTGGACAAAGTGCTGTCCGCCTACAACAAGCACCGGGATAAGCCCATCAGAGAGCAGGCCGAGAAT
ATCATCCACCTGTTTACCCTGACCAATCTGGGAGCCCCTGCCGCCTTCAAGTACTTTGACACCACCATCG
ACCGGAAGAGGTACACCAGCACCAAAGAGGTGCTGGACGCCACCCTGATCCACCAGAGCATCACCGGCCT
GTACGAGACACGGATCGACCTGTCTCAGCTGGGAGGCGACAAAAGGCCGGCGGCCACGAAAAAGGCCGGC
CAGGCAAAAAAGAAAAAGGAATTCACTAATCTGTCAGATATTATTGAAAAGGAAACCGGCAAGCAACTGG
TTATCCAGGAATCCATCCTCATGCTCCCAGAGGAGGTGGAAGAAGTCATTGGGAACAAGCCGGAAAGCGA
TATACTCGTGCACACCGCCTACGACGAGAGCACCGACGAGAATGTCATGCTTCTGACTAGCGACGCCCCT
GAATACAAGCCTTGGGCTCTGGTCATACAGGATAGCAACGGTGAGAACAAGATTAAGATGCTCTCTGGTG
GTTCTCCCAAGAAGAAGAGGAAAGTCGCTAGCGGCAGTGGAGAGGGCAGAGGAAGTCTGCTAACATGCGG
TGACGTCGAGGAGAATCCTGGCCCAGTGAGCAAGGGCGAGGAGCTGTTCACCGGGGTGGTGCCCATCCTG
GTCGAGCTGGACGGCGACGTAAACGGCCACAAGTTCAGCGTGTCCGGCGAGGGCGAGGGCGATGCCACCT
ACGGCAAGCTGACCCTGAAGTTCATCTGCACCACCGGCAAGCTGCCCGTGCCCTGGCCCACCCTCGTGAC
CACCCTGACCTACGGCGTGCAGTGCTTCAGCCGCTACCCCGACCACATGAAGCAGCACGACTTCTTCAAG
TCCGCCATGCCCGAAGGCTACGTCCAGGAGCGCACCATCTTCTTCAAGGACGACGGCAACTACAAGACCC
GCGCCGAGGTGAAGTTCGAGGGCGACACCCTGGTGAACCGCATCGAGCTGAAGGGCATCGACTTCAAGGA
GGACGGCAACATCCTGGGGCACAAGCTGGAGTACAACTACAACAGCCACAACGTCTATATCATGGCCGAC
AAGCAGAAGAACGGCATCAAGGTGAACTTCAAGATCCGCCACAACATCGAGGACGGCAGCGTGCAGCTCG
CCGACCACTACCAGCAGAACACCCCCATCGGCGACGGCCCCGTGCTGCTGCCCGACAACCACTACCTGAG
CACCCAGTCCGCCCTGAGCAAAGACCCCAACGAGAAGCGCGATCACATGGTCCTGCTGGAGTTCGTGACC
GCCGCCGGGATCACTCTCGGCATGGACGAGCTGTACAAGGCAATTCTAACTAGAGCTCGCTGATCAGCCT
CGACTGTGCCTTCTAGTTGCCAGCCATCTGTTGTTTGCCCCTCCCCCGTGCCTTCCTTGACCCTGGAAGG
TGCCACTCCCACTGTCCTTTCCTAATAAAATGAGGAAATTGCATCGCATTGTCTGAGTAGGTGTCATTCT
ATTCTGGGGGGTGGGGTGGGGCAGGACAGCAAGGGGGAGGATTGGGAAGAGAATAGCAGGCATGCTGGGG
AGCGGCCGCAGGAACCCCTAGTGATGGAGTTGGCCACTCCCTCTCTGCGCGCTCGCTCGCTCACTGAGGC
CGGGCGACCAAAGGTCGCCCGACGCCCGGGCTTTGCCCGGGCGGCCTCAGTGAGCGAGCGAGCGCGCAGC
TGCCTGCAGGGGCGCCTGATGCGGTATTTTCTCCTTACGCATCTGTGCGGTATTTCACACCGCATA
[95 nt withheld, positions 7487-7581]
T
[46 nt withheld, positions 7583-7628]
C
[141 nt withheld, positions 7630-7770]
CCTTTGACGTTGGAGTCCACGTTCTTT
[37 nt withheld, positions 7798-7834]
ACTCTATCTCGGGCTATTCTTTTGATTTATAAGGGATTTTGCCGATTTCGGTCTATTGGTTAAAAAATGA
GCTGATTTAACAAAAATTTAACGCGAATTTTAACAAAATATTAACGTTTACAATTTTATGGTGCACTCTC
AGTACAATCTGCTCTGATGCCGCATAGTTAAGCCAGCCCCGACACCCGCCAACACCCGCTGACGCGCCCT
GACGGGCTTGTCTGCTCCCGGCATCCGCTTACAGACAAGCTGTGACCGTCTCCGGGAGCTGCATGTGTCA
GAGGTTTTCACCGTCATCACCGAAACGCGCGAGACGAAAGGGCCTCGTGATACGCCTATTTTTATAGGTT
AATGTCATGATAATAATGGTTTCTTAGACGTCAGGTGGCACTTTTCGGGGAAATGTGCGCGGAACCCCTA
TTTGTTTATTTTTCTAAATACATTCAAATATGTATCCGCTCATGAGACAATAACCCTGATAAATGCTTCA
ATAATATTGAAAAAGGAAGAGTATGAGTATTCAACATTTCCGTGTCGCCCTTATTCCCTTTTTTGCGGCA
TTTTGCCTTCCTGTTTTTGCTCACCCAGAAACGCTGGTGAAAGTAAAAGATGCTGAAGATCAGTTGGGTG
CACGAGTGGGTTACATCGAACTGGATCTCAACAGCGGTAAGATCCTTGAGAGTTTTCGCCCCGAAGAACG
TTTTCCAATGATGAGCACTTTTAAAGTTCTGCTATGTGGCGCGGTATTATCCCGTATTGACGCCGGGCAA
GAGCAACTCGGTCGCCGCATACACTATTCTCAGAATGACTTGGTTGAGTACTCACCAGTCACAGAAAAGC
ATCTTACGGATGGCATGACAGTAAGAGAATTATGCAGTGCTGCCATAACCATGAGTGATAACACTGCGGC
CAACTTACTTCTGACAACGATCGGAGGACCGAAGGAGCTAACCGCTTTTTTGCACAACATGGGGGATCAT
GTAACTCGCCTTGATCGTTGGGAACCGGAGCTGAATGAAGCCATACCAAACGACGAGCGTGACACCACGA
TGCCTGTAGCAATGGCAACAACGTTGCGCAAACTATTAACTGGCGAACTACTTACTCTAGCTTCCCGGCA
ACAATTAATAGACTGGATGGAGGCGGATAAAGTTGCAGGACCACTTCTGCGCTCGGCCCTTCCGGCTGGC
TGGTTTATTGCTGATAAATCTGGAGCCGGTGAGCGTGGAAGCCGCGGTATCATTGCAGCACTGGGGCCAG
ATGGTAAGCCCTCCCGTATCGTAGTTATCTACACGACGGGGAGTCAGGCAACTATGGATGAACGAAATAG
ACAGATCGCTGAGATAGGTGCCTCACTGATTAAGCATTGGTAACTGTCAGACCAAGTTTACTCATATATA
CTTTAGATTGATTTAAAACTTCATTTTTAATTTAAAAGGATCTAGGTGAAGATCCTTTTTGATAATCTCA
TGACCAAAATCCCTTAACGTGAGTTTTCGTTCCACTGAGCGTCAGACCCCGTAGAAAAGATCAAAGGATC
TTCTTGAGATCCTTTTTTTCTGCGCGTAATCTGCTGCTTGCAAACAAAAAAACCACCGCTACCAGCGGTG
GTTTGTTTGCCGGATCAAGAGCTACCAACTCTTTTTCCGAAGGTAACTGGCTTCAGCAGAGCGCAGATAC
CAAATACTGTTCTTCTAGTGTAGCCGTAGTTAGGCCACCACTTCAAGAACTCTGTAGCACCGCCTACATA
CCTCGCTCTGCTAATCCTGTTACCAGTGGCTGCTGCCAGTGGCGATAAGTCGTGTCTTACCGGGTTGGAC
TCAAGACGATAGTTACCGGATAAGGCGCAGCGGTCGGGCTGAACGGGGGGTTCGTGCACACAGCCCAGCT
TGGAGCGAACGACCTACACCGAACTGAGATACCTACAGCGTGAGCTATGAGAAAGCGCCACGCTTCCCGA
AGGGAGAAAGGCGGACAGGTATCCGGTAAGCGGCAGGGTCGGAACAGGAGAGCGCACGAGGGAGCTTCCA
GGGGGAAACGCCTGGTATCTTTATAGTCCTGTCGGGTTTCGCCACCTCTGACTTGAGCGTCGATTTTTGT
GATGCTCGTCAGGGGGGCGGAGCCTATGGAAAAACGCCAGCAACGCGGCCTTTTTACGGTTCCTGGCCTT
TTGCTGGCCTTTTGCTCACATGTGAGGGCCTATTTCCCATGATTCCTTCATATTTGCATATACGATACAA
GGCTGTTAGAGAGATAATTGGAATTAATTTGACTGTAAACACAAAGATATTAGTACAAAATACGTGACGT
AGAAAGTAATAATTTCTTGGGTAGTTTGCAGTTTTAAAATTATGTTTTAAAATGGACTATCATATGCTTA
CCGTAACTTGAAAGTATTTCGATTTCTTGGCTTTATATATCTTGTGGAAAGGAC
Features (pLannotate 1.2.2; 19 found; start..end, strand, type, name):
      8..167     +  promoter       EF-1α core promoter (fragment): core promoter for human elongation factor EF-1α
    168..276     +  intron         EF-1α intron A (fragment): intron upstream of the start codon of human EF-1α
    902..1105    +  intron         EF-1α intron A: truncated intron upstream of the start codon of human EF-1α
   1777..1813    +  CDS            ABE(7.10) (fragment): adenine base editor comprising wild-type E. coli TadA fused to the evolved TadA*(7.10) mutant (Gaudelli et al., 2017)
   1820..3535    +  CDS            Cas9(N): N-terminal portion of Streptococcus pyogenes Cas9 (Zetsche et al., 2015)
   3422..5920    +  CDS            Cas9(C): C-terminal portion of Streptococcus pyogenes Cas9 (Zetsche et al., 2015)
   5921..5968    +  CDS            nucleoplasmin NLS: bipartite nuclear localization signal from nucleoplasmin
   5975..6223    +  CDS            UGI: UNGI_BPPB2 - Experimental evidence at protein level: Swiss-Prot protein existence level 1. This protein binds specifically and reversibly to the host uracil-DNA glycosylase, preventing removal of uracil residues from PBS2 DNA by the host uracil-excision repair system. From Bacillus phage PBS2 (Bacteriophage PBS2).
   6326..7039    +  CDS            EGFP: EGFP is a basic (constitutively fluorescent) green fluorescent protein published in 1996, derived from Aequorea victoria. It is reported to be a rapidly-maturing weak dimer with moderate acid sensitivity.
   7074..7185    +  polyA_signal   bGH poly(A) signal: bovine growth hormone polyadenylation signal
   7290..7430    +  repeat_region  AAV2 ITR: inverted terminal repeat of adeno-associated virus serotype 2 inverted
   7435..7486    -  misc_feature   bom (fragment): basis of mobility region from pBR322
   7505..7960    +  rep_origin     f1 ori (sequence partly withheld): f1 bacteriophage origin of replication; arrow indicates direction of (+) strand synthesis
   7961..8010    -  misc_feature   bom (fragment): basis of mobility region from pBR322
   8112..8147    -  CDS            rop (fragment): Rop protein, which maintains plasmids at low copy number; rop
   8242..8346    +  promoter       AmpR promoter: bla
   8347..9207    +  CDS            AmpR: β-lactamase; bla; confers resistance to ampicillin, carbenicillin, and related antibiotics
   9378..9966    +  rep_origin     ori: high-copy-number ColE1/pMB1/pBR322/pUC origin of replication
  10028..10268   +  promoter       U6 promoter: RNA polymerase III promoter for human U6 snRNA
