[The description below was written by a language model from this plasmid's Addgene catalogue record and pLannotate feature annotations shown in this document.]
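Description:
N-4-BE is a mammalian expression CRISPR plasmid built on the Px330 backbone for C-to-T base editing. It encodes a cytidine base editor in which the lamprey cytidine deaminase LjCDA1L1_4 is fused to the N terminus of a Cas9 nickase. It is maintained in E. coli as a high-copy plasmid through a ColE1/pUC-type origin with ampicillin selection (AmpR under its own bla promoter). It also carries an f1/M13 phage origin and a single annotated AAV2 ITR, presumably a backbone remnant; with only one ITR annotated, nothing in the record indicates AAV packaging use.

The two 10,268-nt sequence records (depositor and sequencing result) describe the same circular molecule with different start points. A human U6 Pol III promoter lies immediately upstream of an EF-1α core promoter fragment followed by EF-1α intron A, consistent with the catalogue's "U6 with EF-1α intron" entry. No guide RNA scaffold is annotated next to the U6 promoter, so the record does not show how or whether an sgRNA is expressed from this plasmid.

Downstream of the intron is an unannotated stretch of several hundred bases where the deaminase coding sequence presumably sits. A short segment matching a base-editor fusion follows, probably linker sequence, and then Streptococcus pyogenes Cas9, annotated as overlapping N- and C-terminal portions. The nickase mutation is stated in the purpose field but not annotated. After Cas9 come a nucleoplasmin bipartite NLS, the phage PBS2 uracil-DNA glycosylase inhibitor (UGI), EGFP and a bGH polyadenylation signal. UGI blocks excision of the uracil produced by deamination, favouring the C-to-T outcome. According to the backbone notes, the 2A element of the added UGI-2A-EGFP cassette lets EGFP be produced as a separate protein, marking transfected cells.
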