Addgene plasmid #135019: N-4-BE
Purpose: C-T base editing using LjCDA1L1_4 fused to N terminal of nCas9
Depositing lab: Tian-Lin Cheng & Zilong Qiu. Depositing organization: CAS Center for Excellence in Brain Science and Intelligence Technology (INACTIVE). Publication: Expanding C-T base editing toolkit with diversified cytidine deaminases. Cheng TL, Li S, Yuan B, Wang X, Zhou W, Qiu Z. Nat Commun. 2019 Aug 9;10(1):3612. doi: 10.1038/s41467-019-11562-6. PubMed 31399578.
Backbone
  Vector backbone: Px330
  Modifications to backbone: synthesized UGI-2A-EGFP cassette added to vector
  Vector type: Mammalian Expression, CRISPR
Growth in bacteria
  Bacterial resistance: Ampicillin, 100 μg/mL
  Growth temperature: 37°C
  Growth strain: DH5alpha
  Copy number: High Copy
Gene/Insert
  Gene/Insert name: LjCDA1L1_4
  Species: Lamprey
  Promoter: U6 with EF-1alpha intron
  Cloning method: Restriction Enzyme; 5′ cloning site Unknown (unknown if destroyed); 3′ cloning site Unknown (unknown if destroyed)
  Sequencing primers: 5′ Unknown
Terms and licenses: Academic/Nonprofit Terms; Industry Terms: Not Available to Industry
How to cite: N-4-BE was a gift from Tian-Lin Cheng & Zilong Qiu (Addgene plasmid # 135019 ; http://n2t.net/addgene:135019 ; RRID:Addgene_135019)
